>Addgene plasmid #174463 | pFX-mKate2-Rab11 | addgene full sequence | sequence record 354795 | Addgene NGS Result
TAGTTATTAATAGTAATCAATTACGGGGTCATTAGTTCATAGCCCATATATGGAGTTCCGCGTTACATAA
CTTACGGTAAATGGCCCGCCTGGCTGACCGCCCAACGACCCCCGCCCATTGACGTCAATAATGACGTATG
TTCCCATAGTAACGCCAATAGGGACTTTCCATTGACGTCAATGGGTGGAGTATTTACGGTAAACTGCCCA
CTTGGCAGTACATCAAGTGTATCATATGCCAAGTACGCCCCCTATTGACGTCAATGACGGTAAATGGCCC
GCCTGGCATTATGCCCAGTACATGACCTTATGGGACTTTCCTACTTGGCAGTACATCTACGTATTAGTCA
TCGCTATTACCATGGTGATGCGGTTTTGGCAGTACATCAATGGGCGTGGATAGCGGTTTGACTCACGGGG
ATTTCCAAGTCTCCACCCCATTGACGTCAATGGGAGTTTGTTTTGGCACCAAAATCAACGGGACTTTCCA
AAATGTCGTAACAACTCCGCCCCATTGACGCAAATGGGCGGTAGGCGTGTACGGTGGGAGGTCTATATAA
GCAGAGCTGGTTTAGTGAACCGTCAGATCCGCTAGCGCTACCGGTTCTAGAGCCATGGAATTCGCCACCA
TGGTGAGCGAGCTGATTAAGGAGAACATGCACATGAAGCTGTACATGGAGGGCACCGTGAACAACCACCA
CTTCAAGTGCACATCCGAGGGCGAAGGCAAGCCCTACGAGGGCACCCAGACCATGAGAATCAAGGCGGTC
GAGGGCGGCCCTCTCCCCTTCGCCTTCGACATCCTGGCTACCAGCTTCATGTACGGCAGCAAAACCTTCA
TCAACCACACCCAGGGCATCCCCGACTTCTTTAAGCAGTCCTTCCCCGAGGGCTTCACATGGGAGAGAGT
CACCACATACGAAGACGGGGGCGTGCTGACCGCTACCCAGGACACCAGCCTCCAGGACGGCTGCCTCATC
TACAACGTCAAGATCAGAGGGGTGAACTTCCCATCCAACGGCCCTGTGATGCAGAAGAAAACACTCGGCT
GGGAGGCCTCCACCGAGACCCTGTACCCCGCTGACGGCGGCCTGGAAGGCAGAGCCGACATGGCCCTGAA
GCTCGTGGGCGGGGGCCACCTGATCTGCAACTTGAAGACCACATACAGATCCAAGAAACCCGCTAAGAAC
CTCAAGATGCCCGGCGTCTACTATGTGGACAGAAGACTGGAAAGAATCAAGGAGGCCGACAAAGAGACCT
ACGTCGAGCAGCACGAGGTGGCTGTGGCCAGATACTGCGACCTCCCTAGCAAACTGGGGCACAGAAGATC
TGGAGGATCCGGAGGACTCGAGGCCACCATGGGCACCCGCGACGACGAGTACGACTACCTCTTTAAAGTT
GTCCTTATTGGAGATTCTGGTGTTGGGAAGAGTAACCTCCTGTCTCGATTTACTCGGAATGAGTTTAATC
TGGAAAGCAAGAGTACCATTGGAGTAGAATTTGCAACAAGAAGCATCCAGGTTGATGGGAAAACAATAAA
GGCACAGATATGGGACACAGCAGGGCAGGAGCGGTACAGGGCTATAACGTCTGCATACTATCGTGGAGCA
GTAGGTGCCTTATTGGTTTATGACATTGCTAAGCATCTCACATATGAAAATGTAGAACGATGGCTGAAAG
AACTGAGAGATCATGCTGATAGTAACATTGTTATCATGCTTGTGGGCAATAAGAGTGATTTACGTCATCT
CAGGGCAGTTCCTACAGATGAAGCAAGAGCATTTGCAGAGAAGAATGGTTTGTCGTTCATTGAGACATCT
GCTCTAGATTCTACAAATGTTGAAGCTGCTTTTCAGACAATTCTAACAGAGATATACCGCATTGTTTCTC
AGAAGCAAATGTCAGACAGACGTGAAAATGACATGTCTCCAAGCAACAATGCGGTTCCTATTCATGTCCC
ACCCACCACTGAGAACAAGCCAAAGGTGCAGTGCTGTCAGAACATCTAAGCGGCCGCTGACTGACTGAAG
ATCCACCGGATCTAGATAACTGATCATAATCAGCCATACCACATTTGTAGAGGTTTTACTTGCTTTAAAA
AACCTCCCACACCTCCCCCTGAACCTGAAACATAAAATGAATGCAATTGTTGTTGTTAACTTGTTTATTG
CAGCTTATAATGGTTACAAATAAAGCAATAGCATCACAAATTTCACAAATAAAGCATTTTTTTCACTGCA
TTCTAGTTGTGGTTTGTCCAAACTCATCAATGTATCTTAAGGCGTAAATTGTAAGCGTTAATATTTTGTT
AAAATTCGCGTTAAATTTTTGTTAAATCAGCTCATTTTTTAACCAATAGGCCGAAATCGGCAAAATCCCT
TATAAATCAAAAGAATAGACCGAGATAGGGT
[37 nt withheld, positions 2412-2448]
AAAGAACGTGGACTCCAACGTCAAAGG
[49 nt withheld, positions 2476-2524]
T
[91 nt withheld, positions 2526-2616]
G
[124 nt withheld, positions 2618-2741]
CAGGTGGCACTTTTCGGGGAAATGTGCGCGGAACCCCTATTTGTTTATTTTTCTAAATACATTCAAATAT
GTATCCGCTCATGAGACAATAACCCTGATAAATGCTTCAATAATATTGAAAAAGGAAGAGTCCTGAGGCG
GAAAGAACCAGCTGTGGAATGTGTGTCAGTTAGGGTGTGGAAAGTCCCCAGGCTCCCCAGCAGGCAGAAG
TATGCAAAGCATGCATCTCAATTAGTCAGCAACCAGGTGTGGAAAGTCCCCAGGCTCCCCAGCAGGCAGA
AGTATGCAAAGCATGCATCTCAATTAGTCAGCAACCATAGTCCCGCCCCTAACTCCGCCCATCCCGCCCC
TAACTCCGCCCAGTTCCGCCCATTCTCCGCCCCATGGCTGACTAATTTTTTTTATTTATGCAGAGGCCGA
GGCCGCCTCGGCCTCTGAGCTATTCCAGAAGTAGTGAGGAGGCTTTTTTGGAGGCCTAGGCTTTTGCAAA
GATCGATCAAGAGACAGGATGAGGATCGTTTCGCATGATTGAACAAGATGGATTGCACGCAGGTTCTCCG
GCCGCTTGGGTGGAGAGGCTATTCGGCTATGACTGGGCACAACAGACAATCGGCTGCTCTGATGCCGCCG
TGTTCCGGCTGTCAGCGCAGGGGCGCCCGGTTCTTTTTGTCAAGACCGACCTGTCCGGTGCCCTGAATGA
ACTGCAAGACGAGGCAGCGCGGCTATCGTGGCTGGCCACGACGGGCGTTCCTTGCGCAGCTGTGCTCGAC
GTTGTCACTGAAGCGGGAAGGGACTGGCTGCTATTGGGCGAAGTGCCGGGGCAGGATCTCCTGTCATCTC
ACCTTGCTCCTGCCGAGAAAGTATCCATCATGGCTGATGCAATGCGGCGGCTGCATACGCTTGATCCGGC
TACCTGCCCATTCGACCACCAAGCGAAACATCGCATCGAGCGAGCACGTACTCGGATGGAAGCCGGTCTT
GTCGATCAGGATGATCTGGACGAAGAGCATCAGGGGCTCGCGCCAGCCGAACTGTTCGCCAGGCTCAAGG
CGAGCATGCCCGACGGCGAGGATCTCGTCGTGACCCATGGCGATGCCTGCTTGCCGAATATCATGGTGGA
AAATGGCCGCTTTTCTGGATTCATCGACTGTGGCCGGCTGGGTGTGGCGGACCGCTATCAGGACATAGCG
TTGGCTACCCGTGATATTGCTGAAGAGCTTGGCGGCGAATGGGCTGACCGCTTCCTCGTGCTTTACGGTA
TCGCCGCTCCCGATTCGCAGCGCATCGCCTTCTATCGCCTTCTTGACGAGTTCTTCTGAGCGGGACTCTG
GGGTTCGAAATGACCGACCAAGCGACGCCCAACCTGCCATCACGAGATTTCGATTCCACCGCCGCCTTCT
ATGAAAGGTTGGGCTTCGGAATCGTTTTCCGGGACGCCGGCTGGATGATCCTCCAGCGCGGGGATCTCAT
GCTGGAGTTCTTCGCCCACCCTAGGGGGAGGCTAACTGAAACACGGAAGGAGACAATACCGGAAGGAACC
CGCGCTATGACGGCAATAAAAAGACAGAATAAAACGCACGGTGTTGGGTCGTTTGTTCATAAACGCGGGG
TTCGGTCCCAGGGCTGGCACTCTGTCGATACCCCACCGAGACCCCATTGGGGCCAATACGCCCGCGTTTC
TTCCTTTTCCCCACCCCACCCCCCAAGTTCGGGTGAAGGCCCAGGGCTCGCAGCCAACGTCGGGGCGGCA
GGCCCTGCCATAGCCTCAGGTTACTCATATATACTTTAGATTGATTTAAAACTTCATTTTTAATTTAAAA
GGATCTAGGTGAAGATCCTTTTTGATAATCTCATGACCAAAATCCCTTAACGTGAGTTTTCGTTCCACTG
AGCGTCAGACCCCGTAGAAAAGATCAAAGGATCTTCTTGAGATCCTTTTTTTCTGCGCGTAATCTGCTGC
TTGCAAACAAAAAAACCACCGCTACCAGCGGTGGTTTGTTTGCCGGATCAAGAGCTACCAACTCTTTTTC
CGAAGGTAACTGGCTTCAGCAGAGCGCAGATACCAAATACTGTTCTTCTAGTGTAGCCGTAGTTAGGCCA
CCACTTCAAGAACTCTGTAGCACCGCCTACATACCTCGCTCTGCTAATCCTGTTACCAGTGGCTGCTGCC
AGTGGCGATAAGTCGTGTCTTACCGGGTTGGACTCAAGACGATAGTTACCGGATAAGGCGCAGCGGTCGG
GCTGAACGGGGGGTTCGTGCACACAGCCCAGCTTGGAGCGAACGACCTACACCGAACTGAGATACCTACA
GCGTGAGCTATGAGAAAGCGCCACGCTTCCCGAAGGGAGAAAGGCGGACAGGTATCCGGTAAGCGGCAGG
GTCGGAACAGGAGAGCGCACGAGGGAGCTTCCAGGGGGAAACGCCTGGTATCTTTATAGTCCTGTCGGGT
TTCGCCACCTCTGACTTGAGCGTCGATTTTTGTGATGCTCGTCAGGGGGGCGGAGCCTATGGAAAAACGC
CAGCAACGCGGCCTTTTTACGGTTCCTGGCCTTTTGCTGGCCTTTTGCTCACATGTTCTTTCCTGCGTTA
TCCCCTGATTCTGTGGATAACCGTATTACCGCCATGCAT
Features (pLannotate 1.2.2; 14 found; start..end, strand, type, name):
     61..364     +  enhancer       CMV enhancer: human cytomegalovirus immediate early enhancer
    365..568     +  promoter       CMV promoter: human cytomegalovirus (CMV) immediate early promoter
    630..1325    +  CDS            mKate2: mKate2 is a basic (constitutively fluorescent) red fluorescent protein published in 2009, derived from Entacmaea quadricolor. It is reported to be a rapidly-maturing monomer with moderate acid sensitivity.
   1359..2006    +  CDS            RAB11A: RB11A_HUMAN - Also known as RAB11. Experimental evidence at protein level: Swiss-Prot protein existence level 1. The small GTPases Rab are key regulators of intracellular membrane trafficking, from the formation of transport vesicles to their fusion with membranes. Rabs cycle between an inactive GDP-bound form and an active GTP-bound form that is able to recruit to membranes different set of downstream effectors directly responsible for vesicle formation, movement, tethering and fusion. The small Rab GTPase RAB11A regulates endocytic recycling. Acts as a major regulator of membrane delivery du
   2051..2135    +  CDS            large T antigen (fragment): large T antigen from SV40 (simian virus 40)
   2158..2279    +  polyA_signal   SV40 poly(A) signal: SV40 polyadenylation signal
   2313..2741    -  rep_origin     f1 ori (sequence partly withheld): f1 bacteriophage origin of replication; arrow indicates direction of (+) strand synthesis
   2768..2872    +  promoter       AmpR promoter: bla
   2874..3231    +  promoter       SV40 promoter: SV40 enhancer and early promoter
   3266..4060    +  CDS            NeoR/KanR: aminoglycoside phosphotransferase from Tn5; aph(3')-II (or nptII); confers resistance to neomycin, kanamycin, and G418 (Geneticin®)
   4081..4233    +  CDS            ble (fragment): BLE_KLEPN - Experimental evidence at protein level: Swiss-Prot protein existence level 1. Binding protein with a strong affinity to the bleomycin family of antibiotics. Binds to CL990; an antimitotic-antibiotic compound. From Klebsiella pneumoniae.
   4292..4339    +  polyA_signal   HSV TK poly(A) signal: herpes simplex virus thymidine kinase polyadenylation signal (Cole and Stacy, 1985)
   4430..4446    -  polyA_signal   bGH poly(A) signal (fragment): bovine growth hormone polyadenylation signal
   4668..5256    +  rep_origin     ori: high-copy-number ColE1/pMB1/pBR322/pUC origin of replication
