[The description below was written by a language model from this plasmid's Addgene catalogue record and pLannotate feature annotations shown in this document.]
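Description:
pFX-mKate2-Rab11 is a mammalian expression plasmid of about 5.4 kb built on the pFX backbone. It produces the red fluorescent protein mKate2 fused to the small GTPase Rab11, which serves as a recycling endosome-targeting sequence. In bacteria it replicates from a high-copy ColE1/pUC-type origin and is selected with kanamycin. An f1 origin is also present and would allow single-stranded DNA production. A single NeoR/KanR (Tn5 aminoglycoside phosphotransferase) gene provides both selections. It sits behind tandem bacterial (bla) and SV40 enhancer/early promoters and is followed by an HSV TK polyadenylation signal, so it gives kanamycin resistance in E. coli and G418 resistance in transfected mammalian cells. The short annotated fragments of ble, bGH poly(A) and SV40 large T antigen appear to be backbone remnants or partial matches rather than functional parts.

The expression cassette is driven by the human CMV immediate early enhancer and promoter. The mKate2 coding sequence comes first, followed after a short linker by a coding sequence annotated as human RAB11A, placing the GTPase at the C terminus of the fluorescent protein. An SV40 polyadenylation signal terminates the transcript. The roughly 1.4 kb insert lies between AgeI and NotI sites, both of which are retained. RAB11A regulates endocytic recycling and associates with recycling endosome membranes, so the fusion acts as a red fluorescent marker for that compartment in live or fixed mammalian cells. The associated publication examined how the folding properties of different fluorescent proteins affect the localization of organelle-targeted fusions, which suggests this construct belongs to a set of compartment-targeted fluorescent protein reporters.
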