Addgene plasmid #174463: pFX-mKate2-Rab11
Purpose: Express mKate2 with recycling endosome-targeting sequence in mammalian cells
Depositing lab: Yusuke Ohba. Depositing organization: Hokkaido University. Publication: Folding Latency of Fluorescent Proteins Affects the Mitochondrial Localization of Fusion Proteins. Kashiwagi S, Fujioka Y, Satoh AO, Yoshida A, Fujioka M, Nepal P, Tsuzuki A, Aoki O, Paudel S, Sasajima H, Ohba Y. Cell Struct Funct. 2019 Dec 26;44(2):183-194. doi: 10.1247/csf.19028. Epub 2019 Nov 15. PubMed 31735740.
Backbone
  Vector backbone: pFX
  Backbone size w/o insert (bp): 4000
  Total vector size (bp): 5400
  Vector type: Mammalian Expression
  Selectable markers: Neomycin (select with G418)
Growth in bacteria
  Bacterial resistance: Kanamycin, 50 μg/mL
  Growth temperature: 37°C
  Growth strain: DH5alpha
  Copy number: High Copy
Gene/Insert
  Gene/Insert name: mKate2 with recycling endosome-targeting sequence
  Insert size (bp): 1400
  Promoter: CMV
  Tag / fusion protein: small GTPase (Rab11) (C terminal on insert)
  Cloning method: Restriction Enzyme; 5′ cloning site AgeI (not destroyed); 3′ cloning site NotI (not destroyed)
  Sequencing primers: 5′ none; 3′ none
Terms and licenses: Academic/Nonprofit Terms; Industry Terms: Not Available to Industry
How to cite: pFX-mKate2-Rab11 was a gift from Yusuke Ohba (Addgene plasmid # 174463 ; http://n2t.net/addgene:174463 ; RRID:Addgene_174463)
